>Addgene plasmid #241050 | pDMJ2-SARS-CoV-2-Spike (B.1-8d) | addgene full sequence | sequence record 486176 | Addgene NGS Result
ATGTTCGTGTTTCTGGTTCTTCTTCCCCTGGTGTCTAGTCAGTGCGTCAACTTGACTACGCGAACACAGC
TGCCCCCAGCCTACACCAATTCCTTTACACGAGGCGTCTACTATCCCGACAAGGTGTTCCGAAGCAGTGT
TTTGCACTCCACGCAGGACCTTTTCTTGCCCTTCTTCTCAAATGTGACTTGGTTTCATGCAATAGGCGTA
TCCGGGACTAATGGCACTAAGAGATTCGACAATCCCGTGTTGCCTTTTAACGACGGCGTGTATTTTGCCA
GTACAGAAAAGAGCAATATTATCCGGGGATGGATCTTCGGCACGACTCTGGATAGTAAAACACAATCCCT
GCTGATCGTGAATAATGCGACAAACGTCGTCATAAAAGTCTGCGAGTTCCAGTTCTGCAACGACCCTTTC
CTCGGGGTGTATTACCATAAGAACAATAAATCTTGGATGGAAAGTGAGTTTCGCGTGTACTCCAGTGCAA
ATAACTGTACTTTTGAGTACGTAAGCCAGCCTTTCCTGATGGACCTCGAAGGGAAACAGGGGAACTTTAA
GAACCTGCGCGAATTCGTGTTCAAGAACATCGACGGTTATTTTAAAATATACAGCAAGCACACCCCTATT
AACCTGGTGAGAGATTTGCCACAAGGTTTTAGCGCCCTGGAACCCCTCGTGGACCTTCCTATCGGCATCA
ACATCACGCGCTTCCAAACTCTGCTCGCACTGCATCGGTCTGACCTGACCCCTGGAGATTCATCCTCAGG
ATGGACCGCGGGTGCTGCTGCATATTATGTGGGATATCTGCAGCCTAGGACCTTCCTGCTCAAATACAAC
GAGAACGGCACCATCACTGACGCTGTTGATTGCGCGCTGGACCCATTGTCTGAAACCAAATGCACACTGA
AAAGCTTCACAGTCGAGAAGGGCATTTACCAGACGAGCAACTTCAGAGTTCAGCCCACAGAGAGCATCGT
TCGCTTCCCCAACATTACCAATTTGTGCCCATTCGGAGAGGTCTTTAACGCAACTAGATTTGCCAGTGTT
TACGCCTGGAACAGGAAACGGATATCCAATTGCGTGGCCGATTACAGCGTACTGTACAATAGTGCTAGCT
TTTCAACCTTTAAATGCTACGGTGTCTCCCCTACGAAGCTGAATGATCTGTGCTTTACTAATGTCTATGC
GGACAGCTTCGTTATTACCGGTGACGAGGTCCGCCAAATCGCCCCAGGGCAGACTGGAAAGATAGCCGAC
TACAATTACAAACTGCCAGATGATTTCACCGGCTGCGTCATCGCCTGGAACTCCCGGAACCTCGATAGTA
AAGTGGGCGGCAATTACAACTATCTCTATAGGCTGTTTCGAAAGAGCAACCTGAAACCTTTTGAGCGGGA
CATTTCAACAGAGATCTACCAGGCCGGAAGCAAGCCCTGCAACGGGGTCGTGGGGTTCAATTGTTACCGG
CCGCTGCAACGGTATGGATTTCAGCCGACTAACGGCGTTGGCTATCAGCCATATCGGGTGGTGGTGCTGT
CATTTGAGCTGCTTCATGCGCCTGCTACAGTATGTGGGCCTAAAAAGTCTACCAATCTGGTGAAAAATAA
GTGCGTGAACTTCAACTTCAATGGCCTCACCGGGACAGGCGTGTTGACAGAATCCAATAAGAAATTCCTG
CCATTCCAGCAGTTCGGCAGGGATATCGCAGACACGACCGATGCGGTGCGAGATCCCCAGACATTGGAGA
TTCTGGACATTACTCCTTGTTCTTTTGGAGGAGTGAGTGTTATTACTCCCGGCACAAATACCTCAAATCA
AGTCGCTGTGCTGTATCAAGGTGTAAACTGTACCGAGGTCCCCGTGGCTATTCACGCCGACCAGCTGACC
CCAACATGGCGGGTATACAGCACCGGTTCTAATGTATTCCAGACCAGAGCCGGCTGCCTCATTGGAGCCG
AGCATGTGAACAACTCTTATGAATGTGATATACCGATTGGAGCAGGTATCTGCGCCTCTTATCAGACCCA
GACAAATAGCCCCAGAAGGGCTAGGAGCGTGGCCTCCCAGTCCATAATCGCCTATACAATGTCACTGGGG
GCTGAAAATTCAGTGGCATACAGTAACAACTCTATCGCTATCCCCACAAATTTTACCATCTCTGTGACTA
CAGAGATCCTGCCAGTGTCTATGACTAAAACCTCCGTGGACTGTACCATGTACATCTGTGGTGATAGCAC
CGAATGTTCCAACCTGCTCCTGCAGTACGGCAGCTTCTGCACACAGCTGAATAGGGCACTGACAGGAATC
GCCGTCGAACAGGATAAGAACACTCAGGAGGTGTTTGCGCAGGTTAAGCAGATTTACAAGACGCCACCAA
TCAAGGACTTCGGTGGGTTCAATTTCTCTCAAATTCTGCCTGATCCTTCTAAGCCATCTAAGCGGAGCTT
TATAGAGGATTTGCTCTTTAATAAGGTGACCCTCGCCGATGCTGGATTTATTAAGCAGTATGGCGACTGT
TTGGGAGACATTGCTGCTCGCGATCTGATATGTGCCCAGAAATTCAACGGGCTGACCGTACTCCCACCGC
TGCTCACTGATGAGATGATCGCACAATATACCAGCGCCCTGCTGGCCGGCACTATTACATCCGGCTGGAC
GTTCGGAGCAGGAGCCGCACTGCAAATACCTTTTGCCATGCAGATGGCATATCGCTTCAATGGGATCGGG
GTGACCCAGAACGTCCTGTACGAAAACCAGAAACTTATCGCTAACCAGTTCAATTCCGCCATTGGTAAAA
TCCAGGACAGCTTGAGTTCCACAGCCAGCGCCCTCGGGAAATTGCAAGATGTAGTCAATCAGAATGCACA
AGCCCTGAATACTCTCGTCAAGCAACTGTCATCCAACTTCGGTGCTATATCCTCCGTGCTGAATGATATC
CTTAGTAGATTGGATAAGGTGGAGGCAGAAGTCCAGATCGACCGGCTTATTACTGGAAGGCTGCAGAGTC
TGCAGACGTACGTCACGCAGCAGCTTATCAGAGCCGCCGAGATTAGAGCATCTGCGAATCTGGCTGCTAC
AAAGATGAGTGAATGCGTGCTCGGGCAATCAAAGCGGGTCGACTTTTGTGGGAAGGGGTACCACCTCATG
AGCTTCCCCCAATCCGCCCCACATGGCGTTGTGTTCCTGCATGTTACTTACGTTCCCGCTCAAGAGAAGA
ACTTTACTACCGCTCCGGCGATCTGCCACGACGGTAAGGCACACTTTCCACGCGAAGGCGTCTTTGTTAG
CAATGGAACACACTGGTTTGTTACCCAGAGGAACTTTTATGAGCCCCAGATAATCACAACCGACAACACA
TTCGTATCTGGGAACTGTGACGTAGTTATTGGGATCGTGAACAACACCGTGTACGATCCTCTCCAACCGG
AACTTGACTCTTTCAAGGAGGAACTGGATAAGTACTTTAAGAATCACACCTCACCCGATGTTGACCTCGG
CGACATTTCAGGAATTAATGCTAGCGTGGTGAACATCCAGAAAGAGATTGATAGACTTAACGAAGTGGCC
AAGAACCTCAACGAATCACTTATTGACCTGCAGGAGCTGGGAAAATATGAGCAGTACATTAAATGGCCTT
GGTACATTTGGCTGGGCTTTATAGCAGGCCTGATCGCTATCGTCATGGTGACCATCATGCTTTGTTGTAT
GACTAGCTGCTGCAGCTGCCTCAAGGGCTGTTGTAGCTGCGGCTCTTGCTGTAAATAATGATGAGGATCC
AGATCTGCTGTGCCTTCTAGTTGCCAGCCATCTGTTGTTTGCCCCTCCCCCGTGCCTTCCTTGACCCTGG
AAGGTGCCACTCCCACTGTCCTTTCCTAATAAAATGAGGAAATTGCATCGCATTGTCTGAGTAGGTGTCA
TTCTATTCTGGGGGGTGGGGTGGGGCAGGACAGCAAGGGGGAGGATTGGGAAGACAATAGCAGGCATGCT
GGGGATGCGGTGGGCTCTATGGGTACCCAGGTGCTGAAGAATTGACCCGGTTCCTCCTGGGCCAGAAAGA
AGCAGGCACATCCCCTTCTCTGTGACACACCCTGTCCACGCCCCTGGTTCTTAGTTCCAGCCCCACTCAT
AGGACACTCATAGCTCAGGAGGGCTCCGCCTTCAATCCCACCCGCTAAAGTACTTGGAGCGGTCTCTCCC
TCCCTCATCAGCCCACCAAACCAAACCTAGCCTCCAAGAGTGGGAAGAAATTAAAGCAAGATAGGCTATT
AAGTGCAGAGGGAGAGAAAATGCCTCCAACATGTGAGGAAGTAATGAGAGAAATCATAGAATTTTAAGGC
CATGATTTAAGGCCAATCGGAAAGAACATGTGAGCAAAAGGCCAGCAAAAGGCCAGGAACCGTAAAAAGG
CCGCGTTGCTGGCGTTTTTCCATAGGCTCCGCCCCCCTGACGAGCATCACAAAAATCGACGCTCAAGTCA
GAGGTGGCGAAACCCGACAGGACTATAAAGATACCAGGCGTTTCCCCCTGGAAGCTCCCTCGTGCGCTCT
CCTGTTCCGACCCTGCCGCTTACCGGATACCTGTCCGCCTTTCTCCCTTCGGGAAGCGTGGCGCTTTCTC
ATAGCTCACGCTGTAGGTATCTCAGTTCGGTGTAGGTCGTTCGCTCCAAGCTGGGCTGTGTGCACGAACC
CCCCGTTCAGCCCGACCGCTGCGCCTTATCCGGTAACTATCGTCTTGAGTCCAACCCGGTAAGACACGAC
TTATCGCCACTGGCAGCAGCCACTGGTAACAGGATTAGCAGAGCGAGGTATGTAGGCGGTGCTACAGAGT
TCTTGAAGTGGTGGCCTAACTACGGCTACACTAGAAGAACAGTATTTGGTATCTGCGCTCTGCTGAAGCC
AGTTACCTTCGGAAAAAGAGTTGGTAGCTCTTGATCCGGCAAACAAACCACCGCTGGTAGCGGTGGTTTT
TTTGTTTGCAAGCAGCAGATTACGCGCAGAAAAAAAGGATCTCAAGAAGATCCTTTGATCTTTTCTACGG
GGTCTGACGCTCAGTGGAACGAAAACTCACGTTAAGGGATTTTGGTCATGAGATTATCAAAAAGGATCTT
CACCTAGATCCTTTTAAATTAAAAATGAAGTTTTAAATCAATCTAAAGTATATATGAGTAAACTTGGTCT
GACAGTTACCAATGCTTAATCAGTGAGGCACCTATCTCAGCGATCTGTCTATTTCGTTCATCCATAGTTG
CCTGACTCCCCGTCGTGTAGATAACTACGATACGGGAGGGCTTACCATCTGGCCCCAGTGCTGCAATGAT
ACCGCGAGACCCACGCTCACCGGCTCCAGATTTATCAGCAATAAACCAGCCAGCCGGAAGGGCCGAGCGC
AGAAGTGGTCCTGCAACTTTATCCGCCTCCATCCAGTCTATTAATTGTTGCCGGGAAGCTAGAGTAAGTA
GTTCGCCAGTTAATAGTTTGCGCAACGTTGTTGCCATTGCTACAGGCATCGTGGTGTCACGCTCGTCGTT
TGGTATGGCTTCATTCAGCTCCGGTTCCCAACGATCAAGGCGAGTTACATGATCCCCCATGTTGTGCAAA
AAAGCGGTTAGCTCCTTCGGTCCTCCGATCGTTGTCAGAAGTAAGTTGGCCGCAGTGTTATCACTCATGG
TTATGGCAGCACTGCATAATTCTCTTACTGTCATGCCATCCGTAAGATGCTTTTCTGTGACTGGTGAGTA
CTCAACCAAGTCATTCTGAGAATAGTGTATGCGGCGACCGAGTTGCTCTTGCCCGGCGTCAATACGGGAT
AATACCGCGCCACATAGCAGAACTTTAAAAGTGCTCATCATTGGAAAACGTTCTTCGGGGCGAAAACTCT
CAAGGATCTTACCGCTGTTGAGATCCAGTTCGATGTAACCCACTCGTGCACCCAACTGATCTTCAGCATC
TTTTACTTTCACCAGCGTTTCTGGGTGAGCAAAAACAGGAAGGCAAAATGCCGCAAAAAAGGGAATAAGG
GCGACACGGAAATGTTGAATACTCATACTCTTCCTTTTTCAATATTATTGAAGCATTTATCAGGGTTATT
GTCTCATGAGCGGATACATATTTGAATGTATTTAGAAAAATAAACAAATAGGGGTTCCGCGCACATTTCC
CCGAAAAGTGCCACCTGACGTCCCAATGATTGCACCATATGCGGTGTGAAATACCGCACAGATGCGTAAG
GAGAAAATACCGCATCAGATTGGCTATTGGCCATTGCATACGTTGTATCCATATCATAATATGTACATTT
ATATTGGCTCATGTCCAACATTACCGCCATGTTGACATTGATTATTGACTAGTTATTAATAGTAATCAAT
TACGGGGTCATTAGTTCATAGCCCATATATGGAGTTCCGCGTTACATAACTTACGGTAAATGGCCCGCCT
GGCTGACCGCCCAACGACCCCCGCCCATTGACGTCAATAATGACGTATGTTCCCATAGTAACGCCAATAG
GGACTTTCCATTGACGTCAATGGGTGGAGTATTTACGGTAAACTGCCCACTTGGCAGTACATCAAGTGTA
TCATATGCCAAGTACGCCCCCTATTGACGTCAATGACGGTAAATGGCCCGCCTGGCATTATGCCCAGTAC
ATGACCTTATGGGACTTTCCTACTTGGCAGTACATCTACGTATTAGTCATCGCTATTACCATGGTGATGC
GGTTTTGGCAGTACATCAATGGGCGTGGATAGCGGTTTGACTCACGGGGATTTCCAAGTCTCCACCCCAT
TGACGTCAATGGGAGTTTGTTTTGGCACCAAAATCAACGGGACTTTCCAAAATGTCGTAACAACTCCGCC
CCATTGACGCAAATGGGCGGTAGGCGTGTACGGTGGGAGGTCTATATAAGCAGAGCTCGTTTAGTGAACC
GTCAGATCGCCTGGAGACGCCATCCACGCTGTTTTGACCTCCATAGAAGACACCGGGACCGATCCAGCCT
CCATCGGCTCGCATCTCTCCTTCACGCGCCCGCCGCCCTACCTGAGGCCGCCATCCACGCCGGTTGAGTC
GCGTTCTGCCGCCTCCCGCCTGTGGTGCCTCCTGAACTGCGTCCGCCGTCTAGGTAAGTTTAAAGCTCAG
GTCGAGACCGGGCCTTTGTCCGGCGCTCCCTTGGAGCCTACCTAGACTCAGCCGGCTCTCCACGCTTTGC
CTGACCCTGCTTGCTCAACTCTAGTTAACGGTGGAGGGCAGTGTAGTCTGAGCAGTACTCGTTGCTGCCG
CGCGCGCCACCAGACATAATAGCTGACAGACTAACAGACTGTTCCTTTCCATGGGTCTTTTCTGCAGTCA
CCGTCGTCGACACGTGTGATCAGATATCGCGGCCGCTCTAGA
Features (pLannotate 1.2.2; 10 found; start..end, strand, type, name):
      1..3765    +  CDS            S: SPIKE_SARS2 - Experimental evidence at protein level: Swiss-Prot protein existence level 1. [Spike glycoprotein]: May down-regulate host tetherin (BST2) by lysosomal degradation, thereby counteracting its antiviral activity. From Severe acute respiratory syndrome coronavirus 2 (2019-nCoV) (SARS-CoV-2).
   3788..4012    +  polyA_signal   bGH poly(A) signal: bovine growth hormone polyadenylation signal
   4427..5015    -  rep_origin     ori: high-copy-number ColE1/pMB1/pBR322/pUC origin of replication
   5186..6046    -  CDS            AmpR: β-lactamase; bla; confers resistance to ampicillin, carbenicillin, and related antibiotics
   6047..6151    -  promoter       AmpR promoter: bla
   6191..6248    +  misc_feature   bom (fragment): basis of mobility region from pBR322
   6334..6713    +  enhancer       CMV enhancer: human cytomegalovirus immediate early enhancer
   6714..6917    +  promoter       CMV promoter: human cytomegalovirus (CMV) immediate early promoter
   7006..7233    +  LTR            5' LTR (truncated) (fragment): truncated 5' long terminal repeat (LTR) from human T-cell leukemia virus (HTLV) type 1
   7237..7347    +  intron         CMV intron (fragment): modified intron A from human cytomegalovirus
