[The description below was written by a language model from this plasmid's Addgene catalogue record and pLannotate feature annotations shown in this document.]
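Description:
pDMJ2-SARS-CoV-2-Spike (B.1-8d) is a 7.4 kb mammalian expression plasmid built on the pDMJ2 backbone and designed to supply a variant SARS-CoV-2 spike glycoprotein for producing pseudotyped virus particles. It is maintained in E. coli through a high-copy ColE1/pUC-type origin and selected with ampicillin via the β-lactamase gene under its native bla promoter. A short fragment of the pBR322 basis-of-mobility region is also annotated in the backbone. No mammalian selection marker, reporter or viral packaging element appears in the feature table, which is consistent with use by transient transfection.

The payload is a synthesized spike open reading frame of about 3.8 kb, annotated as matching the SARS-CoV-2 S protein. It carries nine recorded substitutions: H69G and Y248D in the N-terminal region, R403T, N439R, T478K, E484V, F490R and S494R in the receptor-binding domain, and D614G, the change that defines the B.1 lineage background. Transcription is driven by the human cytomegalovirus immediate-early enhancer and promoter. Downstream of the promoter lie a fragment of the HTLV-1 5' LTR and a fragment of modified CMV intron A, a leader arrangement commonly used to boost mRNA processing and translation. The transcript is terminated by the bovine growth hormone polyadenylation signal. No epitope tag is annotated.

In practice, the plasmid would be co-transfected into producer cells with a separate viral core and reporter genome, which the record does not specify, so that the particles display this spike. The associated publication concerns computationally designed proteins that mimic antibody immune evasion, suggesting that such pseudoviruses are used to test how the designed mutations affect neutralization.
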