Addgene plasmid #241050: pDMJ2-SARS-CoV-2-Spike (B.1-8d)
Purpose: Expresses SARS-CoV-2 spike (B.1-8d) protein for creating pseudotyped virus
Depositing lab: Jeremy Luban. Depositing organization: University of Massachusetts, Worcester. Publication: Computationally designed proteins mimic antibody immune evasion in viral evolution. Youssef N, Gurev S, Ghantous F, Brock KP, Jaimes JA, Thadani NN, Dauphin A, Sherman AC, Yurkovetskiy L, Soto D, Estanboulieh R, Kotzen B, Notin P, Kollasch AW, Cohen AA, Dross SE, Erasmus J, Fuller DH, Bjorkman PJ, Lemieux JE, Luban J, Seaman MS, Marks DS. Immunity. 2025 May 6:S1074-7613(25)00178-5. doi: 10.1016/j.immuni.2025.04.015. PubMed 40345199.
Backbone
  Vector backbone: pDMJ2
  Vector type: Mammalian Expression
Growth in bacteria
  Bacterial resistance: Ampicillin, 100 μg/mL
  Growth temperature: 37°C
  Growth strain: DH5alpha
  Copy number: High Copy
Gene/Insert
  Gene/Insert name: Spike (B.1-8d)
  Species: SARS-CoV-2
  Mutation: H69G,Y248D,R403T,N439R,T478K,E484V,F490R,S494R,D614G
  Entrez Gene: S (a.k.a. GU280_gp02, spike glycoprotein)
  Cloning method: Gene Synthesis
Terms and licenses: Academic/Nonprofit Terms; Industry Terms: Not Available to Industry
How to cite: pDMJ2-SARS-CoV-2-Spike (B.1-8d) was a gift from Jeremy Luban (Addgene plasmid # 241050 ; http://n2t.net/addgene:241050 ; RRID:Addgene_241050)
